Addgene plasmid #176675: pLib6.4B-Aalb_726
Purpose: (Empty Backbone) Expression of sgRNA under Ae. albopictus U6 (AALF029726) promoter & delivery of D.mel-Actin5C::EBFP2-2A-puro|sgRNA cassette through PhiC31 RCME to AttP acceptor cell line/organism
Depositing lab: Norbert Perrimon. Depositing organization: Harvard Medical School. Publication: Bioinformatic and cell-based tools for pooled CRISPR knockout screening in mosquitos. Viswanatha R, Mameli E, Rodiger J, Merckaert P, Feitosa-Suntheimer F, Colpitts TM, Mohr SE, Hu Y, Perrimon N. Nat Commun. 2021 Nov 24;12(1):6825. doi: 10.1038/s41467-021-27129-3. PubMed 34819517.
Backbone
  Vector backbone: pUC19
  Vector type: Insect Expression ; CRISPR
  Selectable markers: Puromycin
Growth in bacteria
  Bacterial resistance: Ampicillin, 100 μg/mL
  Growth temperature: 37°C
  Growth strain: DH5alpha
  Copy number: High Copy
Gene/Insert
  Gene/Insert name: None
Terms and licenses: Academic/Nonprofit Terms; Industry Terms: Not Available to Industry
Depositor comments: Cloning of sgRNA targeting sequence into BbsI cassette. Please visit https://www.biorxiv.org/content/10.1101/2021.03.29.437496v2 for bioRxiv preprint.
How to cite: pLib6.4B-Aalb_726 was a gift from Norbert Perrimon (Addgene plasmid # 176675 ; http://n2t.net/addgene:176675 ; RRID:Addgene_176675)
