[The description below was written by a language model from this plasmid's Addgene catalogue record and pLannotate feature annotations shown in this document.]
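Description:
pLib6.4B-Aalb_726 is an empty sgRNA expression and delivery backbone built on pUC19 for CRISPR work in insect, specifically mosquito, cells. In E. coli it is maintained as a high-copy plasmid through the ColE1/pUC origin and selected with ampicillin via the bla gene. Short remnants of pUC19 lac regulatory and lacZα sequences also appear in the annotation, along with small fragments called as lacI, TcR, rop, bom, SV40 large T antigen and chicken β-actin promoter. These are probably backbone leftovers or chance matches rather than functional parts.

The working portion lies between two minimal φC31 attB sites in opposite orientation, an arrangement that permits φC31 integrase-driven recombination-mediated cassette exchange into a cell line or organism carrying an attP acceptor locus. Within this interval sits the sgRNA unit. According to the catalogue entry, an Aedes albopictus U6 promoter (AALF029726) drives the guide. This promoter was not recognised by the automated annotation, although the region between the first attB and the S. pyogenes Cas9 gRNA scaffold is where it would be expected. Targeting sequences are cloned into a BbsI cassette ahead of the scaffold.

Downstream, the Drosophila melanogaster Actin5C promoter drives EBFP2 linked by a 2A peptide to puromycin N-acetyltransferase. One transcript therefore yields both a blue fluorescent marker and puromycin resistance for identifying and selecting integrants. An SV40 polyadenylation signal is annotated after this cassette, though on the opposite strand. The record links the plasmid to pooled CRISPR knockout screening in mosquito cells, where single-copy integration ties each guide to one cell.
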