Features (pLannotate 1.2.2; 21 found; start..end, strand, type, name):
     96..200     +  promoter       AmpR promoter: bla
    201..1061    +  CDS            AmpR: β-lactamase; bla; confers resistance to ampicillin, carbenicillin, and related antibiotics
   1232..1820    +  rep_origin     ori: high-copy-number ColE1/pMB1/pBR322/pUC origin of replication
   2003..2095    +  CDS            lacI (fragment): lac repressor; lacI; The lac repressor binds to the lac operator to inhibit transcription in E. coli. This inhibition can be relieved by adding lactose or isopropyl-β-D-thiogalactopyranoside (IPTG).
   2108..2129    +  protein_bind   CAP binding site: CAP binding activates transcription in the presence of cAMP. E. coli catabolite activator protein
   2144..2174    +  promoter       lac promoter: promoter for the E. coli lac operon
   2182..2198    +  protein_bind   lac operator: The lac repressor binds to the lac operator to inhibit transcription in E. coli. This inhibition can be relieved by adding lactose or isopropyl-β-D-thiogalactopyranoside (IPTG). lac repressor encoded by lacI
   2235..2272    -  misc_feature   MCS (fragment): pUC18/19 multiple cloning site
   2276..2309    +  protein_bind   attB: minimal attB site for the φC31 integrase (Groth et al., 2000) phage φC31 integrase
   2521..2596    +  misc_RNA       gRNA scaffold: guide RNA scaffold for the Streptococcus pyogenes CRISPR/Cas9 system
   2636..2652    +  promoter       chicken β-actin promoter (fragment): contains a 21-bp deletion relative to the standard chicken β-actin promoter
   2853..5362    +  promoter       Ac5 promoter: Drosophila melanogaster actin 5C promoter
   5394..6110    +  CDS            EBFP2: EBFP2 is a basic (constitutively fluorescent) blue fluorescent protein published in 2007, derived from Aequorea victoria. It is reported to be a rapidly-maturing monomer with moderate acid sensitivity.
   6192..6791    +  CDS            PuroR: puromycin N-acetyltransferase; pac from Streptomyces alboniger; confers resistance to puromycin
   6799..6933    -  polyA_signal   SV40 poly(A) signal: SV40 polyadenylation signal
   6956..7040    -  CDS            large T antigen (fragment): large T antigen from SV40 (simian virus 40)
   7041..7123    +  CDS            TcR (fragment): tetracycline efflux protein; tet; confers resistance to tetracycline
   7127..7160    -  protein_bind   attB: minimal attB site for the φC31 integrase (Groth et al., 2000) phage φC31 integrase
   7172..7329    +  CDS            lacZα (fragment): LacZα fragment of β-galactosidase; lacZ fragment
   7335..7434    -  misc_feature   bom (fragment): basis of mobility region from pBR322
   7536..1       -  CDS            rop (fragment) (across the origin): Rop protein, which maintains plasmids at low copy number; rop
>Addgene plasmid #176675 | pLib6.4B-Aalb_726 | addgene full sequence | sequence record 348631 | Addgene NGS Result
GACGAAAGGGCCTCGTGATACGCCTATTTTTATAGGTTAATGTCATGATAATAATGGTTTCTTAGACGTC
AGGTGGCACTTTTCGGGGAAATGTGCGCGGAACCCCTATTTGTTTATTTTTCTAAATACATTCAAATATG
TATCCGCTCATGAGACAATAACCCTGATAAATGCTTCAATAATATTGAAAAAGGAAGAGTATGAGTATTC
AACATTTCCGTGTCGCCCTTATTCCCTTTTTTGCGGCATTTTGCCTTCCTGTTTTTGCTCACCCAGAAAC
GCTGGTGAAAGTAAAAGATGCTGAAGATCAGTTGGGTGCACGAGTGGGTTACATCGAACTGGATCTCAAC
AGCGGTAAGATCCTTGAGAGTTTTCGCCCCGAAGAACGTTTTCCAATGATGAGCACTTTTAAAGTTCTGC
TATGTGGCGCGGTATTATCCCGTATTGACGCCGGGCAAGAGCAACTCGGTCGCCGCATACACTATTCTCA
GAATGACTTGGTTGAGTACTCACCAGTCACAGAAAAGCATCTTACGGATGGCATGACAGTAAGAGAATTA
TGCAGTGCTGCCATAACCATGAGTGATAACACTGCGGCCAACTTACTTCTGACAACGATCGGAGGACCGA
AGGAGCTAACCGCTTTTTTGCACAACATGGGGGATCATGTAACTCGCCTTGATCGTTGGGAACCGGAGCT
GAATGAAGCCATACCAAACGACGAGCGTGACACCACGATGCCTGTAGCAATGGCAACAACGTTGCGCAAA
CTATTAACTGGCGAACTACTTACTCTAGCTTCCCGGCAACAATTAATAGACTGGATGGAGGCGGATAAAG
TTGCAGGACCACTTCTGCGCTCGGCCCTTCCGGCTGGCTGGTTTATTGCTGATAAATCTGGAGCCGGTGA
GCGTGGGTCTCGCGGTATCATTGCAGCACTGGGGCCAGATGGTAAGCCCTCCCGTATCGTAGTTATCTAC
ACGACGGGGAGTCAGGCAACTATGGATGAACGAAATAGACAGATCGCTGAGATAGGTGCCTCACTGATTA
AGCATTGGTAACTGTCAGACCAAGTTTACTCATATATACTTTAGATTGATTTAAAACTTCATTTTTAATT
TAAAAGGATCTAGGTGAAGATCCTTTTTGATAATCTCATGACCAAAATCCCTTAACGTGAGTTTTCGTTC
CACTGAGCGTCAGACCCCGTAGAAAAGATCAAAGGATCTTCTTGAGATCCTTTTTTTCTGCGCGTAATCT
GCTGCTTGCAAACAAAAAAACCACCGCTACCAGCGGTGGTTTGTTTGCCGGATCAAGAGCTACCAACTCT
TTTTCCGAAGGTAACTGGCTTCAGCAGAGCGCAGATACCAAATACTGTTCTTCTAGTGTAGCCGTAGTTA
GGCCACCACTTCAAGAACTCTGTAGCACCGCCTACATACCTCGCTCTGCTAATCCTGTTACCAGTGGCTG
CTGCCAGTGGCGATAAGTCGTGTCTTACCGGGTTGGACTCAAGACGATAGTTACCGGATAAGGCGCAGCG
GTCGGGCTGAACGGGGGGTTCGTGCACACAGCCCAGCTTGGAGCGAACGACCTACACCGAACTGAGATAC
CTACAGCGTGAGCTATGAGAAAGCGCCACGCTTCCCGAAGGGAGAAAGGCGGACAGGTATCCGGTAAGCG
GCAGGGTCGGAACAGGAGAGCGCACGAGGGAGCTTCCAGGGGGAAACGCCTGGTATCTTTATAGTCCTGT
CGGGTTTCGCCACCTCTGACTTGAGCGTCGATTTTTGTGATGCTCGTCAGGGGGGCGGAGCCTATGGAAA
AACGCCAGCAACGCGGCCTTTTTACGGTTCCTGGCCTTTTGCTGGCCTTTTGCTCACATGTTCTTTCCTG
CGTTATCCCCTGATTCTGTGGATAACCGTATTACCGCCTTTGAGTGAGCTGATACCGCTCGCCGCAGCCG
AACGACCGAGCGCAGCGAGTCAGTGAGCGAGGAAGCGGAAGAGCGCCCAATACGCAAACCGCCTCTCCCC
GCGCGTTGGCCGATTCATTAATGCAGCTGGCACGACAGGTTTCCCGACTGGAAAGCGGGCAGTGAGCGCA
ACGCAATTAATGTGAGTTAGCTCACTCATTAGGCACCCCAGGCTTTACACTTTATGCTTCCGGCTCGTAT
GTTGTGTGGAATTGTGAGCGGATAACAATTTCACACAGGAAACAGCTATGACCATGATTACGCCAAGCTT
GCATGCCTGCAGGTCGACTCTAGAGGATCCCCCGGGTGCCAGGGCGTGCCCTTGGGCTCCCCGGGCGCGT
ACTTCGAAGGAAAAGATGGAAGTTTTTTTTTCTTGAATGGATGATTTAATAATTGAAACGATTCCAGGTA
TCTGATATAGATATGCGAACATATGTAGATTACTTACGAACGTGAGATGAAGATTCTACGAATCGCTAGA
ATCAAATCAACTGGTGGTTGATATATAAACGATGTGGGTCGACCCGATGCTTGGGTCTTCGAGAAGACCT
GTTTTAGAGCTAGAAATAGCAAGTTAAAATAAGGCTAGTCCGTTATCAACTTGAAAAAGTGGCACCGAGT
CGGTGCTTTTTTTTATTGAGATAATGCTGCATTTGTAGATTGGTGGTATTTATTTATTTTTTGCCTACCT
GGAGCCTGAGAGTTGTTCAATAAAATAAAAATGTTTCGTTTTTTTGCTTTCGCCAGTATTTATTATTTTT
CATCAATATGTATTCAATTTGGTATGTATTTAGTAATTGTAATATATAGACAATGGTTTTCCGTGGTACC
CAGCATGCAATTCTATATTCTAAAAACACAAATGATACTTCTAAAAAAAAATCATGAATGGCATCAACTC
TGAATCAAATCTTTGCAGATGCACCTACTTCTCATTTCCACTGTCACATCATTTTTCCAGATCTCGCTGC
CTGTTATGTGGCCCACAAACCAAGACACGTTTTATGGCCATTAAAGCTGGCTGATCGTCGCCAAACACCA
AATACATAATGAATATGTACACATTCGAGAAAGAAGCGATCAAAGAAGCATCTTCGGGCGGAGTAGGAGA
ATGCGGAGGAGAAGGAGAACGAGCTGATCTAGTATCTCTCCACAATCCAATGCCAACTGACCAACTGGCC
ATATTCGGAGCAATTTGAAGCCAATTTCCATCGCCTGGCGATCGCTCCATTCTTGGCTATATGTTTTTCA
CCGTTACCCGGGGCCATTTTCAAAGACTCGTCGGCAAGATAAGATTGTGTCACTCGCTGTCTCTCTTCAT
TTGTCGAAGAATGCTGAGGAATTTCGCGATGACGTCGGCGAGTATTTTGAAGAATGAGAATAATTTGTAT
TTATACGAAAATCAGTTAGTGGAATTTTCTACAAAAACATGTTATCTATAGATAATTTTGTTGCAAAATA
TGTTGACTATGACAAAGATTGTATGTATATACCTTTAATGTATTCTCATTTTCTTATGTATTTATAATGG
CAATGATGATACTGATGATATTTTAAGATGATGCCAGACCAAAAGGCTTGAATTTCTGCGTCTTTTGCCG
AACGCAGTGCATGTGCAATTGTTGTTTTTTGGAATATTCAATTTTCGGACTGTCCGCTTTGATTTCAGTT
TCTTGGCTTATTCAAAAAGCAAAGTAAAGCCAAAAAAGCGAGATGGCAATACCAAATGCGGCAAAACGGT
AGTGGAAGGAAAGGGGTGCGGGGCAGCGGAAGGAAGGGTGGGGCGGGGCGTGGCGGGGTCTGTGGCTGGG
CGCGACGTCACCGACGTTGGAGCCACTCCTTTGACCATGTGTGCGTGTGTGTATTATTCGTGTCTCGCCA
CTCGCCGGTTGTTTTTTTCTTTTTATGCTGCGCTCTCTCTAGCGCCATCTCGCTTACGCATGCTCAACGC
ACCGCATGTTGCCGTTTCCTTTTATGCGTCATTTTGGCTCGAAATAGGCAATTATTTAAACAAAGATTAG
TCAACGAAAACGCTAAAATAAATAAGTCTACAATATGGTTACTTATTGCCATGTGTGTGCAGCCAACGAT
AGCAACAAAAGCAACAACACAGGTGGCTTTCCCTCTTTCACTTTTTGTTTGCAAGCCGCGTGCGAGCAAG
ACGGCACGACCGGCAAACGCAATTACGCTGACAAAGAGCAGACGAAGTTTTGGCGAAAAACATCAAGGCG
CCTGATACGAATGCATTTGCAATAACAATTGCGATATTTAATATTGTTTATGAAGCTGTTTGACTTCAAA
ACACACAAAAAAAAAAATAAAACAAATTATTTGAAAGAGAATTAGGAATCGGACGCTTATCGTTAGGGTA
ACAACAAGAAATGCTTACTGAGTCACAGCCTCTGGAAAACTGCCGCAAGCCAGAGAGAGAGAGAAAAAGA
GGGAGAGCAGCTTAGACCGCATGTGCTTGTGTGTGAGGCGTCTCTCTCTTCGTCTCTGTTGCGCAAACGC
ATAGACTGCACTGAAAAAATCGATTACCTATTTTTTATGAATGAATATTTGCACTATTACTATTCAAAAC
TATTAAGATAGCAATCACATTCAATAGCCAAATACTATACCACCTGAGCGATGCAACGAAATGATCAATT
TGAGCAAAAATGCTGCATATTTAGGACGGCATCATTATAGAAATGCTTCTTGCTGTGTACTTTTCTCTCG
TCTGGCAGCTGTTTCGCCGTTATTGTTAAAACCGGCTTAAGTTAGGTGTGTTTTCTACGACTAGTGAATG
CCCTACTAGAAGATGTGTGTTGCACAAAATGTCCCTGGAATAACCAATTTGAAGTGCAGATAGCAGTAAA
CGTAAGCTAATATGAATATTATTTAACTGTAATGTTTTAATATCGCTGGACATTACTAATAAACCCACTA
TAAACACATGTACATATGTATGTTTTGGCATACAATGAGTAGTTGGGGAAAAAATGTGTAAAAGCACCGT
GACCATCACAGCATAAAGATAACCAGCTGAAGTATCGAATATGAGTAACCCCCAAATTGAATCACATGCC
GCAACTGATAGGACCCATGGAAGTACACTCTTCATGGCGATATACAAGACACACACAAGCACGAACACCC
AGTTGCGGAGGAAATTCTCCGTAAATGAAAACCCAATCGGCGAACAATTCATACCCATATATGGTAAAAG
TTTTGAACGCGACTTGAGAGCGGAGAGCATTGCGGCTGATAAGGTTTTAGCGCTAAGCGGGCTTTATAAA
ACGGGCTGCGGGACCAGTTTTCATATCACTACCGTTTGAGTTCTTGTGCTGTGTGGATACTCCTCCCGAC
ACAAAGCCGCTCCATCAGCCAGCAGTCGTCTAATCCAGAGACCCCGGATCCAGGAATTCGCCCTTGTTTA
AACATGGTGAGCAAGGGCGAGGAGCTGTTCACCGGGGTGGTGCCCATCCTGGTCGAGCTGGACGGCGACG
TAAACGGCCACAAGTTCAGCGTGAGGGGCGAGGGCGAGGGCGATGCCACCAACGGCAAGCTGACCCTGAA
GTTCATCTGCACCACCGGCAAGCTGCCCGTGCCCTGGCCCACCCTCGTGACCACCCTGAGCCACGGCGTG
CAGTGCTTCGCCCGCTACCCCGACCACATGAAGCAGCACGACTTCTTCAAGTCCGCCATGCCCGAAGGCT
ACGTCCAGGAGCGCACCATCTTCTTCAAGGACGACGGCACCTACAAGACCCGCGCCGAGGTGAAGTTCGA
GGGCGACACCCTAGTGAACCGCATCGAGCTGAAGGGCGTCGACTTCAAGGAGGACGGCAACATCCTGGGG
CACAAGCTGGAGTACAACTTCAACAGCCACAACATCTATATCATGGCCGTCAAGCAGAAGAACGGCATCA
AGGTGAACTTCAAGATCCGCCACAACGTGGAGGACGGCAGCGTGCAGCTCGCCGACCACTACCAGCAGAA
CACCCCCATCGGCGACGGCCCCGTGCTGCTGCCCGACAGCCACTACCTGAGCACCCAGTCCGTGCTGAGC
AAAGACCCCAACGAGAAGCGCGATCACATGGTCCTGCTGGAGTTCCGCACCGCCGCCGGGATCACTCTCG
GCATGGACGAGCTGTACAAGCTTGAGGGCAGAGGAAGCCTTCTAACATGCGGTGACGTGGAGGAGAATCC
CGGCCCTGCTAGCGGTAGCGGCAGCGGTAGCATGACCGAGTACAAGCCCACGGTGCGCCTCGCCACCCGC
GACGACGTCCCCCGGGCCGTACGCACCCTCGCCGCCGCGTTCGCCGACTACCCCGCCACGCGCCACACCG
TCGACCCGGACCGCCACATCGAGCGGGTCACCGAGCTGCAAGAACTCTTCCTCACGCGCGTCGGGCTCGA
CATCGGCAAGGTGTGGGTCGCGGACGACGGCGCCGCGGTGGCGGTCTGGACCACGCCGGAGAGCGTCGAA
GCGGGGGCGGTGTTCGCCGAGATCGGCCCGCGCATGGCCGAGTTGAGCGGTTCCCGGCTGGCCGCGCAGC
AACAGATGGAAGGCCTCCTGGCGCCGCACCGGCCCAAGGAGCCCGCGTGGTTCCTGGCCACCGTCGGCGT
CTCGCCCGACCACCAGGGCAAGGGTCTGGGCAGCGCCGTCGTGCTCCCCGGAGTGGAGGCGGCCGAGCGC
GCCGGGGTGCCCGCCTTCCTGGAGACCTCCGCGCCCCGCAACCTCCCCTTCTACGAGCGGCTCGGCTTCA
CCGTCACCGCCGACGTCGAGGTGCCCGAAGGACCGCGCACCTGGTGCATGACCCGCAAGCCCGGTGCCTG
ACTCGAGGGATCCAGACATGATAAGATACATTGATGAGTTTGGACAAACCACAACTAGAATGCAGTGAAA
AAAATGCTTTATTTGTGAAATTTGTGATGCTATTGCTTTATTTGTAACCATTATAAGCTGCAATAAACAA
GTTAACAACAACAATTGCATTCATTTTATGTTTCAGGTTCAGGGGGAGGTGTGGGAGGTTTTTTAAAGCA
AGTAAAACCTCTACAAATGTGGTATGGCTGATTATGATCAGTCGACCGATGCCCTTGAGAGCCTTCAACC
CAGTCAGCTCCTTCCGGTGGGCGCGGGGCATGACTATCGTCGCCGCACTTATGGTACGCGCCCGGGGAGC
CCAAGGGCACGCCCTGGCACCCGAAGGGCGAATTCACTGGCCGTCGTTTTACAACGTCGTGACTGGGAAA
ACCCTGGCGTTACCCAACTTAATCGCCTTGCAGCACATCCCCCTTTCGCCAGCTGGCGTAATAGCGAAGA
GGCCCGCACCGATCGCCCTTCCCAACAGTTGCGCAGCCTGAATGGCGAATGGCGCCTGATGCGGTATTTT
CTCCTTACGCATCTGTGCGGTATTTCACACCGCATATGGTGCACTCTCAGTACAATCTGCTCTGATGCCG
CATAGTTAAGCCAGCCCCGACACCCGCCAACACCCGCTGACGCGCCCTGACGGGCTTGTCTGCTCCCGGC
ATCCGCTTACAGACAAGCTGTGACCGTCTCCGGGAGCTGCATGTGTCAGAGGTTTTCACCGTCATCACCG
AAACGCGCGA
